Addgene plasmid #54219: mEmerald-Paxillin-22
Purpose: Localization: Focal Adhesions, Excitation: 487, Emission: 509
Depositing lab: Michael Davidson. Publication: Scanning angle interference microscopy reveals cell dynamics at the nanoscale. Paszek MJ, DuFort CC, Rubashkin MG, Davidson MW, Thorn KS, Liphardt JT, Weaver VM. Nat Methods. 2012 Jul 1;9(8):825-7. doi: 10.1038/nmeth.2077. PubMed 22751201.
Backbone
  Vector backbone: mEmerald
  Backbone size w/o insert (bp): 4750
  Vector type: Mammalian Expression
  Selectable markers: Neomycin (select with G418)
Growth in bacteria
  Bacterial resistance: Kanamycin, 50 μg/mL
  Growth temperature: 37°C
  Growth strain: DH5alpha
  Copy number: High Copy
Gene/Insert
  Gene/Insert name: Paxillin (alt name: NM_204984.1)
  Species: G. gallus (chicken)
  Promoter: CMV
  Tag / fusion protein: mEmerald (C terminal on backbone)
  Cloning method: Unknown
  Sequencing primers: 5′ CMV-F; 3′ SV40pA-R
Terms and licenses: Academic/Nonprofit Terms; Industry Terms
Depositor comments: . Excitation = 487; Emission = 509. Localization data: Paxillin - Focal Adhesions
How to cite: mEmerald-Paxillin-22 was a gift from Michael Davidson (Addgene plasmid # 54219 ; http://n2t.net/addgene:54219 ; RRID:Addgene_54219)
