[The description below was written by a language model from this plasmid's Addgene catalogue record.]
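Description:
mEmerald-Paxillin-22 is a mammalian expression plasmid that produces chicken (Gallus gallus) paxillin fused to the green fluorescent protein mEmerald. It is built on an mEmerald backbone of about 4.75 kb without the insert. In bacteria it is maintained as a high-copy plasmid under kanamycin selection. It also carries a neomycin resistance marker, so transfected mammalian cells can be selected with G418 if stable lines are wanted. The record does not include a feature table, so the origin of replication and other backbone elements are not itemised. The listed sequencing primers indicate that the expression cassette sits between a CMV promoter and an SV40 polyadenylation signal.

The CMV promoter gives strong constitutive transcription of the fusion in most mammalian cell types. According to the record, the mEmerald tag is supplied by the backbone and lies at the C terminus of paxillin. The "22" in the name is not explained in the record, and the cloning method is listed as unknown. mEmerald is a bright monomeric GFP derivative, recorded here with excitation at 487 nm and emission at 509 nm, which suits standard green filter sets.

Paxillin is an adaptor protein of integrin-based adhesion complexes, and the depositor lists the fusion's localization as focal adhesions. The construct is therefore used as a live-cell fluorescent marker for visualising the position, assembly and turnover of focal adhesions. The associated publication concerns scanning angle interference microscopy for studying cell dynamics at the nanoscale.
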