>Addgene plasmid #54219 | mEmerald-Paxillin-22 | depositor partial sequence | sequence record 84364 | insert sequence
GACGTCAGATCCGCTAGCACCATGGACGACCTCGATGCCTTACTGGCAGACCTGGAATCCACCACCTCGC
ATATCTCTAAGCGACCGGTGTTTCTAACAGAGGAAACGCCTTACTCCTACCCAACTGGAAACCATACGTA
CCAGGAGATTGCTGTGCCACCGCCGGTGCCCCCGCCGCCTTCCAGTGAGGCCCTAAATGGCACTGTGATT
GACCCCTTAGACCAGTGGCAACCCAGCGTGTCCAGATACGGCCACCAGCAACCTCAGTCCCAGTCTCCGA
TATACAGCTCTAGTGCCAAAAGCTCCAGTGCCTCTGTTCCTAGAGACGGGCTCAGCTCCCCTTCTCCCCG
TGCCAGTGAGGAGGAACACGTGTACAGCTTCCCAAACAAGCAGAAGTCTGCAGAACCATCTCCCACAATG
ACCAGCACCTCCCTGGGCAGCAACCTCTCGGAACTGGACAGGCTTCTCCTGGAACTGAATGCTGTTCAAC
ATAATCCCCCCAGTGGCTTCTCAGCAGATGAAGTCAGCAGAAGCCCATCACTGCCCAATGTGACCGGACC
TCACTATGTCATCCCAGAGAGCAGCAGCTCTGCAGGAGGGAAGGCTGCACCCCCTACAAAAGAAAAACCA
AAGCGGAATGGTGGGCGTGGGATTGAAGATGTGCGTCCCAGTGTGGAGAGCCTGCTGGATGAGCTGGAGA
GCTCTGTGCCAAGCCCAGTCCCTGCAATCACTGTGAGCCAAGGGGAGGTGAGCAGCCCCCAGCGTGTCAA
CGCCAGTCAGCAGCAGACCCGTATCTCTGCTTCTTCAGCTACACGAGAACTGGATGAGCTGATGGCGTCC
CTCTCTGACTTTAAGTTCATGGCACAGGGGAAAGCCGGCGGCAGCAGCTCCCCACCATCCACCACCCCAA
AGCCTGGCAGTCAGCTGGACACCATGCTGGGAAGTCTGCAGTCTGACCTGAACAAACTGGGGGTAGCGAC
GGTCGCCAAGGGTGTGTGCGGAGCCTGCAAGAAGCCGATTGCTGGGCAGGTAGTTACAGCCATGGGGAAG
ACCTGGCACCCTGAGCACTTCGTCTGCACCCACTGCCAGGAGGAGATTGGATCACGGAACTTCTTTGAGC
GGGATGGGCAGCCCTACTGTGAGAAGGACTATCACAACCTCTTCTCTCCTCGCTGCTACTACTGCAATGG
GCCAATCCTTGATAAAGTGGTGACGGCTTTGGACAGGACGTGGCACCCTGAACACTTTTTCTGTGCCCAG
TGTGGAGTTTTCTTTGGACCTGAAGGATTTCATGAGAAGGATGGCAAAGCCTATTGCCGCAAGGACTACT
TTGACATGTTTGCTCCCAAGTGTGGAGGCTGTGCCCGGGCTATCCTGGAAAATTACATTTCTGCCTTAAA
CACCCTGTGGCACCCTGAGTGCTTTGTCTGTCGGGAATGTTTCACACCGTTCATCAACGGCAGCTTCTTC
GAGCACGACGGCCAGCCCTACTGCGAGGTGCATTACCACGAGCGCCGCGGCTCGCTGTGCTCTGGCTGCC
AGAAGCCCATCACGGGACGCTGCATCACTGCCATGGGCAAGAAATTTCACCCCGAACACTTTGTCTGTGC
CTTCTGCCTCAAGCAGCTCAACAAAGGAACCTTCAAAGAACAGAACGACAAGCCCTACTGTCAGAACTGC
TTTCTCAAACTCTTCTGTCTCGAGCTCAAGCTTCGAATTCTGCAGTCGACGGTACCGCGGGCCCGGGATC
CACCGGTCGCCACCATGGTGAGCAAGGGCGAGGAGCTGTTCACCGGGGTGGTGCCCATCCTGGTCGAGCT
GGACGGCGACGTAAACGGCCACAAGTTCAGCGTGTCCGGCGAGGGCGAGGGCGATGCCACCTACGGCAAG
CTGACCCTGAAGTTCATCTGCACCACCGGCAAGCTGCCCGTGCCCTGGCCCACCCTCGTGACCACCTTGA
CCTACGGCGTGCAGTGCTTCGCCCGCTACCCCGACCACATGAAGCAGCACGACTTCTTCAAGTCCGCCAT
GCCCGAAGGCTACGTCCAGGAGCGCACCATCTTCTTCAAGGACGACGGCAACTACAAGACCCGCGCCGAG
GTGAAGTTCGAGGGCGACACCCTGGTGAACCGCATCGAGCTGAAGGGCATCGACTTCAAGGAGGACGGCA
ACATCCTGGGGCACAAGCTGGAGTACAACTACAACAGCCACAAGGTCTATATCACCGCCGACAAGCAGAA
GAACGGCATCAAGGTGAACTTCAAGACCCGCCACAACATCGAGGACGGCAGCGTGCAGCTCGCCGACCAC
TACCAGCAGAACACCCCCATCGGCGACGGCCCCGTGCTGCTGCCCGACAACCACTACCTGAGCACCCAGT
CCAAGCTGAGCAAAGACCCCAACGAGAAGCGCGATCACATGGTCCTGCTGGAGTTCGTGACCGCCGCCGG
GATCACTCTCGGCATGGACGAGCTGTACAAGTAAGCGGCCGCGACTCTAGATCATAATCAGCCATACCAC
ATTGAGA
