>Addgene plasmid #54219 | mEmerald-Paxillin-22 | addgene partial sequence | sequence record 92612 | EGFP-N 5'-CGTCGCCGTCCAGCTCGACCAG-3'
CCTTGCTCACCATGGTGGCGACCGGTGGATCCCGGGCCCGCGGTACCGTCGACTGCAGAATTCGAAGCTT
GAGCTCGAGACAGAAGAGTTTGAGAAAGCAGTTCTGACAGTAGGGCTTGTCGTTCTGTTCTTTGAAGGTT
CCTTTGTTGAGCTGCTTGAGGCAGAAGGCACAGACAAAGTGTTCGGGGTGAAATTTCTTGCCCATGGCAG
TGATGCAGCGTCCCGTGATGGGCTTCTGGCAGCCAGAGCACAGCGAGCCGCGGCGCTCGTGGTAATGCAC
CTCGCAGTAGGGCTGCCCGTCGTGCTCGAAGAAGCTGCCGTTGATGAACGGTGTGAAACATTCCCGACAG
ACAAAGCACTCAGGGTGCCACAGGGTGTTTAAGGCAGAAATGTAATTTTCCAGGATAGCCCGGGCACAGC
CTCCACACTTGGGAGCAAACATGTCAAAGTAGTCCTTGCGGCAATAGGCTTTGCCATCCTTCTCATGAAA
TCCTTCAGGTCCAAAGAAAACTCCACACTGGGCACAGAAAAAGTGTTCAGGGTGCCACGTCCTGTCCAAA
GCCGTCACCACTTTATCAAGGATTGGCCCATTGCAGTAGTAGCAGCGAGGAGAGAAGAGGTTGTGATAGT
CCTTCTCACAGTAGGGCTGCCCATCCCGCTCAAAGAAGTTCCGTGATCCAATCTCCTCCTGGCAGTGGGT
GCAGACGAAGTGCTCAGGGTGCCAGGTCTTCCCCATGGCTGTAACTACCTGCCCAGCAATCGGCTTCTTG
CAGGCTCCGCACACACCCTTGGCGACCGTCGCTACCC
